Addgene plasmid #143305: TFORF1666
Purpose: Lentiviral vector for overexpressing transcription factor ORFs with unique 24-bp barcodes. Barcodes facilitate identification of transcription factors in pooled screens.
Depositing lab: Feng Zhang. Depositing organization: Broad Institute. Publication: A transcription factor atlas of directed differentiation. Joung J, Ma S, Tay T, Geiger-Schuller KR, Kirchgatterer PC, Verdine VK, Guo B, Arias-Garcia MA, Allen WE, Singh A, Kuksenko O, Abudayyeh OO, Gootenberg JS, Fu Z, Macrae RK, Buenrostro JD, Regev A, Zhang F. Cell. 2023 Jan 5;186(1):209-229.e26. doi: 10.1016/j.cell.2022.11.026. PubMed 36608654.
Backbone
  Vector backbone: pLX_TRC317
  Backbone manufacturer: Broad Institute Genetic Perturbation Platform
  Backbone size w/o insert (bp): 8264
  Vector type: Mammalian Expression, Lentiviral
  Selectable markers: Puromycin
Growth in bacteria
  Bacterial resistance: Ampicillin, 100 μg/mL
  Growth temperature: 37°C
  Growth strain: NEB Stable
  Copy number: High Copy
Gene/Insert
  Gene/Insert name: TP73
  Species: H. sapiens (human)
  Insert size (bp): 1382
  Entrez Gene: TP73 (a.k.a. CILD47, P73)
  Promoter: EF1a
  Cloning method: Unknown
  Sequencing primers: 5′ GGGTGGAGACTGAAGTTAGGCCAG; 3′ CACATAGCGTAAAAGGAGCAACATAG
Terms and licenses: Academic/Nonprofit Terms; Industry Terms: Not Available to Industry
Depositor comments: NM_001126242,ENST00000378280 . The transcription factor ORF portion of this plasmid was synthesized by Genewiz. Please test multiple small colonies in case of plasmid recombination. To make this collection available in a timely manner, a portion of this collection was not fully sequenced by Addgene. If an Addgene verified full plasmid sequence is not available, please contact us prior to placing an order to request the full sequence.
How to cite: TFORF1666 was a gift from Feng Zhang (Addgene plasmid # 143305 ; http://n2t.net/addgene:143305 ; RRID:Addgene_143305)
