[The description below was written by a language model from this plasmid's Addgene catalogue record and pLannotate feature annotations shown in this document.]
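Description:
TFORF1666 is a third-generation-style, self-inactivating lentiviral expression plasmid built on the pLX_TRC317 backbone. It carries a human TP73 open reading frame as one member of a barcoded transcription factor ORF library. In bacteria it is maintained through a high-copy ColE1/pUC origin with ampicillin resistance, and an f1 origin is also present. The depositor notes that the plasmid can recombine, which is a common issue with LTR-containing vectors.

The viral genome is transcribed from an RSV promoter fused to a truncated HIV-1 5' LTR. This is followed by the Ψ packaging signal with a gag fragment, the Rev response element for Rev-dependent nuclear export, and a cPPT/CTS element, which aids nuclear import of the reverse-transcribed genome. The genome ends in a ΔU3 3' LTR, which disables LTR promoter activity after integration, and an SV40 polyadenylation signal lies just downstream.

Two expression units sit inside the provirus. An SV40 early promoter drives puromycin N-acetyltransferase for selection of transduced mammalian cells. The strong constitutive EF-1α promoter drives the TP73 ORF, which corresponds to a specific transcript isoform cited by the depositor. The annotation splits this ORF into a human and a mouse-homology fragment, which most likely reflects sequence conservation rather than a chimeric insert. A WPRE downstream of the ORF enhances transcript stability and expression.

The unique 24-bp barcode described in the catalogue entry is not annotated in the feature table, so the record does not state its position. The construct is intended for TP73 overexpression, alone or in pooled screens in which barcodes identify the transcription factor in each cell, as in directed differentiation studies.
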