Features (pLannotate 1.2.2; 32 found; start..end, strand, type, name):
      5..231     +  promoter       RSV promoter: Rous sarcoma virus enhancer/promoter
    232..412     +  LTR            5' LTR (truncated): truncated 5' long terminal repeat (LTR) from HIV-1
    459..584     +  misc_feature   HIV-1 Ψ: packaging signal of human immunodeficiency virus type 1
    568..931     +  CDS            HIV-1 gag (fragment): gag protein from human immunodeficiency virus 1; gag
   1077..1310    +  misc_feature   RRE: The Rev response element (RRE) of HIV-1 allows for Rev-dependent mRNA export from the nucleus to the cytoplasm.
   1687..1713    +  CDS            Rev (fragment): human immunodeficiency virus 1 (HIV-1) Rev protein; rev; enhances nuclear export of unspliced and incompletely spliced viral mRNAs
   1720..1743    +  promoter       SV40 promoter (fragment): SV40 early promoter
   1744..1815    +  promoter       SV40 promoter (fragment): SV40 enhancer and early promoter
   1839..1974    +  rep_origin     SV40 ori: SV40 origin of replication
   2020..2616    +  CDS            PuroR (fragment): puromycin N-acetyltransferase; pac from Streptomyces; confers resistance to puromycin
   2665..2782    +  misc_feature   cPPT/CTS: central polypurine tract and central termination sequence of HIV-1
   2847..2913    +  CDS            small t antigen (fragment): SV40 (simian virus 40) small t antigen
   2920..4098    +  promoter       EF-1α promoter: strong constitutive promoter for human elongation factor EF-1α
   4154..5164    +  CDS            TP73 (fragment): P73_HUMAN - Also known as P73. Experimental evidence at protein level: Swiss-Prot protein existence level 1. Participates in the apoptotic response to DNA damage. Isoforms containing the transactivation domain are pro-apoptotic, isoforms lacking the domain are anti-apoptotic and block the function of p53 and transactivating p73 isoforms. May be a tumor suppressor protein. From Homo sapiens (Human).
   5130..5393    +  CDS            Tp73 (fragment): P73_MOUSE - Also known as P73 From Mus musculus (Mouse).
   5408..5461    +  promoter       U6 promoter (fragment): RNA polymerase III promoter for human U6 snRNA
   5503..6091    +  misc_feature   WPRE: woodchuck hepatitis virus posttranscriptional regulatory element
   6142..6161    +  misc_feature   cPPT/CTS (fragment): central polypurine tract and central termination sequence of HIV-1
   6163..6396    +  LTR            3' LTR (ΔU3): self-inactivating 3' long terminal repeat (LTR) from HIV-1
   6474..6595    +  polyA_signal   SV40 poly(A) signal: SV40 polyadenylation signal
   6635..6770    +  rep_origin     SV40 ori: SV40 origin of replication
   6791..6809    -  promoter       T7 promoter: promoter for bacteriophage T7 RNA polymerase
   6817..6972    +  CDS            lacZα (fragment): LacZα fragment of β-galactosidase; lacZ fragment
   6977..7405    +  rep_origin     f1 ori (sequence partly withheld): f1 bacteriophage origin of replication; arrow indicates direction of (+) strand synthesis
   7458..7562    +  promoter       AmpR promoter: bla
   7563..8423    +  CDS            AmpR: β-lactamase; bla; confers resistance to ampicillin, carbenicillin, and related antibiotics
   8594..9182    +  rep_origin     ori: high-copy-number ColE1/pMB1/pBR322/pUC origin of replication
   9365..9457    +  CDS            lacI (fragment): lac repressor; lacI; The lac repressor binds to the lac operator to inhibit transcription in E. coli. This inhibition can be relieved by adding lactose or isopropyl-β-D-thiogalactopyranoside (IPTG).
   9470..9491    +  protein_bind   CAP binding site: CAP binding activates transcription in the presence of cAMP. E. coli catabolite activator protein
   9506..9536    +  promoter       lac promoter: promoter for the E. coli lac operon
   9544..9560    +  protein_bind   lac operator: The lac repressor binds to the lac operator to inhibit transcription in E. coli. This inhibition can be relieved by adding lactose or isopropyl-β-D-thiogalactopyranoside (IPTG). lac repressor encoded by lacI
   9605..9623    +  promoter       T3 promoter: promoter for bacteriophage T3 RNA polymerase
>Addgene plasmid #143305 | TFORF1666 | addgene full sequence | sequence record 391412 | Addgene NGS Result
TTAATGTAGTCTTATGCAATACTCTTGTAGTCTTGCAACATGGTAACGATGAGTTAGCAACATGCCTTAC
AAGGAGAGAAAAAGCACCGTGCATGCCGATTGGTGGAAGTAAGGTGGTACGATCGTGCCTTATTAGGAAG
GCAACAGACGGGTCTGACATGGATTGGACGAACCACTGAATTGCCGCATTGCAGAGATATTGTATTTAAG
TGCCTAGCTCGATACATAAACGGGTCTCTCTGGTTAGACCAGATCTGAGCCTGGGAGCTCTCTGGCTAAC
TAGGGAACCCACTGCTTAAGCCTCAATAAAGCTTGCCTTGAGTGCTTCAAGTAGTGTGTGCCCGTCTGTT
GTGTGACTCTGGTAACTAGAGATCCCTCAGACCCTTTTAGTCAGTGTGGAAAATCTCTAGCAGTGGCGCC
CGAACAGGGACTTGAAAGCGAAAGGGAAACCAGAGGAGCTCTCTCGACGCAGGACTCGGCTTGCTGAAGC
GCGCACGGCAAGAGGCGAGGGGCGGCGACTGGTGAGTACGCCAAAAATTTTGACTAGCGGAGGCTAGAAG
GAGAGAGATGGGTGCGAGAGCGTCAGTATTAAGCGGGGGAGAATTAGATCGCGATGGGAAAAAATTCGGT
TAAGGCCAGGGGGAAAGAAAAAATATAAATTAAAACATATAGTATGGGCAAGCAGGGAGCTAGAACGATT
CGCAGTTAATCCTGGCCTGTTAGAAACATCAGAAGGCTGTAGACAAATACTGGGACAGCTACAACCATCC
CTTCAGACAGGATCAGAAGAACTTAGATCATTATATAATACAGTAGCAACCCTCTATTGTGTGCATCAAA
GGATAGAGATAAAAGACACCAAGGAAGCTTTAGACAAGATAGAGGAAGAGCAAAACAAAAGTAAGACCAC
CGCACAGCAAGCGGCCGCTGATCTTCAGACCTGGAGGAGGAGATATGAGGGACAATTGGAGAAGTGAATT
ATATAAATATAAAGTAGTAAAAATTGAACCATTAGGAGTAGCACCCACCAAGGCAAAGAGAAGAGTGGTG
CAGAGAGAAAAAAGAGCAGTGGGAATAGGAGCTTTGTTCCTTGGGTTCTTGGGAGCAGCAGGAAGCACTA
TGGGCGCAGCGTCAATGACGCTGACGGTACAGGCCAGACAATTATTGTCTGGTATAGTGCAGCAGCAGAA
CAATTTGCTGAGGGCTATTGAGGCGCAACAGCATCTGTTGCAACTCACAGTCTGGGGCATCAAGCAGCTC
CAGGCAAGAATCCTGGCTGTGGAAAGATACCTAAAGGATCAACAGCTCCTGGGGATTTGGGGTTGCTCTG
GAAAACTCATTTGCACCACTGCTGTGCCTTGGAATGCTAGTTGGAGTAATAAATCTCTGGAACAGATTTG
GAATCACACGACCTGGATGGAGTGGGACAGAGAAATTAACAATTACACAAGCTTAATACACTCCTTAATT
GAAGAATCGCAAAACCAGCAAGAAAAGAATGAACAAGAATTATTGGAATTAGATAAATGGGCAAGTTTGT
GGAATTGGTTTAACATAACAAATTGGCTGTGGTATATAAAATTATTCATAATGATAGTAGGAGGCTTGGT
AGGTTTAAGAATAGTTTTTGCTGTACTTTCTATAGTGAATAGAGTTAGGCAGGGATATTCACCATTATCG
TTTCAGACCCACCTCCCAACCCCGAGGGGACCCATGCATTGCATCTCAATTAGTCAGCAACCAGGTGTGG
AAAGTCCCCAGGCTCCCCAGCAGGCAGAAGTATGCAAAGCATGCGTCTCAATTAGTCAGCAACCATAGTC
CCGCCCCTAACTCCGCCCATCCCGCCCCTAACTCCGCCCAGTTCCGCCCATTCTCCGCCCCATGGCTGAC
TAATTTTTTTTATTTATGCAGAGGCCGAGGCCGCCTCGGCCTCTGAGCTATTCCAGAAGTAGTGAGGAGG
CTTTTTTGGAGGCCTAGGCTTTTGCAAAAAGCTTTCTAGAGGTACCACCGGAGCTTACCATGACCGAGTA
CAAGCCCACGGTGCGCCTCGCCACCCGCGACGACGTCCCCAGGGCCGTACGCACCCTCGCCGCCGCGTTC
GCCGACTACCCCGCCACGCGCCACACCGTCGATCCGGACCGCCACATCGAGCGGGTCACCGAGCTGCAAG
AACTCTTCCTCACGCGCGTCGGGCTCGACATCGGCAAGGTGTGGGTCGCGGACGACGGCGCCGCCGTGGC
GGTCTGGACCACGCCGGAGAGCGTCGAAGCGGGGGCGGTGTTCGCCGAGATCGGCCCGCGCATGGCCGAG
TTGAGCGGTTCCCGGCTGGCCGCGCAGCAACAGATGGAAGGCCTCCTGGCGCCGCACCGGCCCAAGGAGC
CCGCGTGGTTCCTGGCCACCGTCGGCGTCTCGCCCGACCACCAGGGCAAGGGTCTGGGCAGCGCCGTCGT
GCTCCCCGGAGTGGAGGCGGCCGAGCGCGCCGGGGTGCCCGCCTTCCTGGAGACCTCCGCGCCCCGCAAC
CTCCCCTTCTACGAGCGGCTCGGCTTCACCGTCACCGCCGACGTCGAGGTGCCCGAAGGACCGCGCACCT
GGTGCATGACCCGCAAGCCCGGTGCCAGTTAACGAATTCTAGATCTTGAGACAAATGGCAGTATTCATCC
ACAATTTTAAAAGAAAAGGGGGGATTGGGGGGTACAGTGCAGGGGAAAGAATAGTAGACATAATAGCAAC
AGACATACAAACTAAAGAATTACAAAAACAAATTACAAAAATTCAAAATTTTCGGGTTTATTACAGGGAC
AGCAGAGATCCACTTTGGCGCCGGCTCGAGGCCTGCAGGTGCAAAGATGGATAAAGTTTTAAACAGAGAG
GAATCTTTGCAGCTAATGGACCTTCTAGGTCTTGAAAGGAGTGGGAATTGGCTCCGGTGCCCGTCAGTGG
GCAGAGCGCACATCGCCCACAGTCCCCGAGAAGTTGGGGGGAGGGGTCGGCAATTGAACCGGTGCCTAGA
GAAGGTGGCGCGGGGTAAACTGGGAAAGTGATGTCGTGTACTGGCTCCGCCTTTTTCCCGAGGGTGGGGG
AGAACCGTATATAAGTGCAGTAGTCGCCGTGAACGTTCTTTTTCGCAACGGGTTTGCCGCCAGAACACAG
GTAAGTGCCGTGTGTGGTTCCCGCGGGCCTGGCCTCTTTACGGGTTATGGCCCTTGCGTGCCTTGAATTA
CTTCCACCTGGCTGCAGTACGTGATTCTTGATCCCGAGCTTCGGGTTGGAAGTGGGTGGGAGAGTTCGAG
GCCTTGCGCTTAAGGAGCCCCTTCGCCTCGTGCTTGAGTTGAGGCCTGGCCTGGGCGCTGGGGCCGCCGC
GTGCGAATCTGGTGGCACCTTCGCGCCTGTCTCGCTGCTTTCGATAAGTCTCTAGCCATTTAAAATTTTT
GATGACCTGCTGCGACGCTTTTTTTCTGGCAAGATAGTCTTGTAAATGCGGGCCAAGATCTGCACACTGG
TATTTCGGTTTTTGGGGCCGCGGGCGGCGACGGGGCCCGTGCGTCCCAGCGCACATGTTCGGCGAGGCGG
GGCCTGCGAGCGCGGCCACCGAGAATCGGACGGGGGTAGTCTCAAGCTGGCCGGCCTGCTCTGGTGCCTG
GCCTCGCGCCGCCGTGTATCGCCCCGCCCTGGGCGGCAAGGCTGGCCCGGTCGGCACCAGTTGCGTGAGC
GGAAAGATGGCCGCTTCCCGGCCCTGCTGCAGGGAGCTCAAAATGGAGGACGCGGCGCTCGGGAGAGCGG
GCGGGTGAGTCACCCACACAAAGGAAAAGGGCCTTTCCGTCCTCAGCCGTCGCTTCATGTGACTCCACGG
AGTACCGGGCGCCGTCCAGGCACCTCGATTAGTTCTCGAGCTTTTGGAGTACGTCGTCTTTAGGTTGGGG
GGAGGGGTTTTATGCGATGGAGTTTCCCCACACTGAGTGGGTGGAGACTGAAGTTAGGCCAGCTTGGCAC
TTGATGTAATTCTCCTTGGAATTTGCCCTTTTTGAGTTTGGATCTTGGTTCATTCTCAAGCCTCAGACAG
TGGTTCAAAGTTTTTTTCTTCCATTTCAGGTGTCGTGAGGCTAGCACCGCCACCATGCTGTACGTCGGTG
ACCCCGCACGGCACCTCGCCACGGCCCAGTTCAATCTGCTGAGCAGCACCATGGACCAGATGAGCAGCCG
CGCGGCCTCGGCCAGCCCCTACACCCCAGAGCACGCCGCCAGCGTGCCCACCCACTCGCCCTACGCACAA
CCCAGCTCCACCTTCGACACCATGTCGCCGGCGCCTGTCATCCCCTCCAACACCGACTACCCCGGACCCC
ACCACTTTGAGGTCACTTTCCAGCAGTCCAGCACGGCCAAGTCAGCCACCTGGACGTACTCCCCGCTCTT
GAAGAAACTCTACTGCCAGATCGCCAAGACATGCCCCATCCAGATCAAGGTGTCCACCCCGCCACCCCCA
GGCACCGCCATCCGGGCCATGCCTGTTTACAAGAAAGCGGAGCACGTGACCGACGTCGTGAAACGCTGCC
CCAACCACGAGCTCGGGAGGGACTTCAACGAAGGACAGTCTGCTCCAGCCAGCCACCTCATCCGCGTGGA
AGGCAATAATCTCTCGCAGTATGTGGATGACCCTGTCACCGGCAGGCAGAGCGTCGTGGTGCCCTATGAG
CCACCACAGGTGGGGACGGAATTCACCACCATCCTGTACAACTTCATGTGTAACAGCAGCTGTGTAGGGG
GCATGAACCGGCGGCCCATCCTCATCATCATCACCCTGGAGATGCGGGATGGGCAGGTGCTGGGCCGCCG
GTCCTTTGAGGGCCGCATCTGCGCCTGTCCTGGCCGCGACCGAAAAGCTGATGAGGACCACTACCGGGAG
CAGCAGGCCCTGAACGAGAGCTCCGCCAAGAACGGGGCCGCCAGCAAGCGTGCCTTCAAGCAGAGCCCCC
CTGCCGTCCCCGCCCTTGGTGCCGGTGTGAAGAAGCGGCGGCATGGAGACGAGGACACGTACTACCTTCA
GGTGCGAGGCCGGGAGAACTTTGAGATCCTGATGAAGCTGAAAGAGAGCCTGGAGCTGATGGAGTTGGTG
CCGCAGCCACTGGTGGACTCCTATCGGCAGCAGCAGCAGCTCCTACAGAGGCCGCCCCGGGATGCTCAAC
AACCATGGCCACGCAGTGCCAGCCAACGGCGAGATGAGCAGCAGCCACAGCGCCCAGTCCATGGTCTCGG
GGTCCCACTGCACTCCGCCACCCCCCTACCACGCCGACCCCAGCCTCGTCAGTTTTTTAACAGGATTGGG
GTGTCCAAACTGCATCGAGTATTTCACCTCCCAAGGGTTACAGAGCATTTACCACCTGCAGAACCTGACC
ATTAGTAATGAACTAGTCCGTAACTTGAAAGTATTTCGATTTCTTGGCTTTATATATCTTGTGGAAAGGA
CGACCCTAGAATTTGCTGCGACTCAGGACGCGTTAAGTCGACAATCAACCTCTGGATTACAAAATTTGTG
AAAGATTGACTGGTATTCTTAACTATGTTGCTCCTTTTACGCTATGTGGATACGCTGCTTTAATGCCTTT
GTATCATGCTATTGCTTCCCGTATGGCTTTCATTTTCTCCTCCTTGTATAAATCCTGGTTGCTGTCTCTT
TATGAGGAGTTGTGGCCCGTTGTCAGGCAACGTGGCGTGGTGTGCACTGTGTTTGCTGACGCAACCCCCA
CTGGTTGGGGCATTGCCACCACCTGTCAGCTCCTTTCCGGGACTTTCGCTTTCCCCCTCCCTATTGCCAC
GGCGGAACTCATCGCCGCCTGCCTTGCCCGCTGCTGGACAGGGGCTCGGCTGTTGGGCACTGACAATTCC
GTGGTGTTGTCGGGGAAATCATCGTCCTTTCCTTGGCTGCTCGCCTGTGTTGCCACCTGGATTCTGCGCG
GGACGTCCTTCTGCTACGTCCCTTCGGCCCTCAATCCAGCGGACCTTCCTTCCCGCGGCCTGCTGCCGGC
TCTGCGGCCTCTTCCGCGTCTTCGCCTTCGCCCTCAGACGAGTCGGATCTCCCTTTGGGCCGCCTCCCCG
CGTCGACTTTAAGACCAATGACTTACAAGGCAGCTGTAGATCTTAGCCACTTTTTAAAAGAAAAGGGGGG
ACTGGAAGGGCTAATTCACTCCCAACGAAGACAAGATCTGCTTTTTGCTTGTACTGGGTCTCTCTGGTTA
GACCAGATCTGAGCCTGGGAGCTCTCTGGCTAACTAGGGAACCCACTGCTTAAGCCTCAATAAAGCTTGC
CTTGAGTGCTTCAAGTAGTGTGTGCCCGTCTGTTGTGTGACTCTGGTAACTAGAGATCCCTCAGACCCTT
TTAGTCAGTGTGGAAAATCTCTAGCAGTACGTATAGTAGTTCATGTCATCTTATTATTCAGTATTTATAA
CTTGCAAAGAAATGAATATCAGAGAGTGAGAGGAACTTGTTTATTGCAGCTTATAATGGTTACAAATAAA
GCAATAGCATCACAAATTTCACAAATAAAGCATTTTTTTCACTGCATTCTAGTTGTGGTTTGTCCAAACT
CATCAATGTATCTTATCATGTCTGGCTCTAGCTATCCCGCCCCTAACTCCGCCCATCCCGCCCCTAACTC
CGCCCAGTTCCGCCCATTCTCCGCCCCATGGCTGACTAATTTTTTTTATTTATGCAGAGGCCGAGGCCGC
CTCGGCCTCTGAGCTATTCCAGAAGTAGTGAGGAGGCTTTTTTGGAGGCCTAGGGACGTACCCAATTCGC
CCTATAGTGAGTCGTATTACGCGCGCTCACTGGCCGTCGTTTTACAACGTCGTGACTGGGAAAACCCTGG
CGTTACCCAACTTAATCGCCTTGCAGCACATCCCCCTTTCGCCAGCTGGCGTAATAGCGAAGAGGCCCGC
ACCGATCGCCCTTCCCAACAGTTGCGCAGCCTGAATGGCGAATGGG
[124 nt withheld, positions 6977-7100]
C
[91 nt withheld, positions 7102-7192]
A
[49 nt withheld, positions 7194-7242]
CCTTTGACGTTGGAGTCCACGTTCTTT
[37 nt withheld, positions 7270-7306]
ACCCTATCTCGGTCTATTCTTTTGATTTATAAGGGATTTTGCCGATTTCGGCCTATTGGTTAAAAAATGA
GCTGATTTAACAAAAATTTAACGCGAATTTTAACAAAATATTAACGCTTACAATTTAGGTGGCACTTTTC
GGGGAAATGTGCGCGGAACCCCTATTTGTTTATTTTTCTAAATACATTCAAATATGTATCCGCTCATGAG
ACAATAACCCTGATAAATGCTTCAATAATATTGAAAAAGGAAGAGTATGAGTATTCAACATTTCCGTGTC
GCCCTTATTCCCTTTTTTGCGGCATTTTGCCTTCCTGTTTTTGCTCACCCAGAAACGCTGGTGAAAGTAA
AAGATGCTGAAGATCAGTTGGGTGCACGAGTGGGTTACATCGAACTGGATCTCAACAGCGGTAAGATCCT
TGAGAGTTTTCGCCCCGAAGAACGTTTTCCAATGATGAGCACTTTTAAAGTTCTGCTATGTGGCGCGGTA
TTATCCCGTATTGACGCCGGGCAAGAGCAACTCGGTCGCCGCATACACTATTCTCAGAATGACTTGGTTG
AGTACTCACCAGTCACAGAAAAGCATCTTACGGATGGCATGACAGTAAGAGAATTATGCAGTGCTGCCAT
AACCATGAGTGATAACACTGCGGCCAACTTACTTCTGACAACGATCGGAGGACCGAAGGAGCTAACCGCT
TTTTTGCACAACATGGGGGATCATGTAACTCGCCTTGATCGTTGGGAACCGGAGCTGAATGAAGCCATAC
CAAACGACGAGCGTGACACCACGATGCCTGTAGCAATGGCAACAACGTTGCGCAAACTATTAACTGGCGA
ACTACTTACTCTAGCTTCCCGGCAACAATTAATAGACTGGATGGAGGCGGATAAAGTTGCAGGACCACTT
CTGCGCTCGGCCCTTCCGGCTGGCTGGTTTATTGCTGATAAATCTGGAGCCGGTGAGCGTGGGTCTCGCG
GTATCATTGCAGCACTGGGGCCAGATGGTAAGCCCTCCCGTATCGTAGTTATCTACACGACGGGGAGTCA
GGCAACTATGGATGAACGAAATAGACAGATCGCTGAGATAGGTGCCTCACTGATTAAGCATTGGTAACTG
TCAGACCAAGTTTACTCATATATACTTTAGATTGATTTAAAACTTCATTTTTAATTTAAAAGGATCTAGG
TGAAGATCCTTTTTGATAATCTCATGACCAAAATCCCTTAACGTGAGTTTTCGTTCCACTGAGCGTCAGA
CCCCGTAGAAAAGATCAAAGGATCTTCTTGAGATCCTTTTTTTCTGCGCGTAATCTGCTGCTTGCAAACA
AAAAAACCACCGCTACCAGCGGTGGTTTGTTTGCCGGATCAAGAGCTACCAACTCTTTTTCCGAAGGTAA
CTGGCTTCAGCAGAGCGCAGATACCAAATACTGTTCTTCTAGTGTAGCCGTAGTTAGGCCACCACTTCAA
GAACTCTGTAGCACCGCCTACATACCTCGCTCTGCTAATCCTGTTACCAGTGGCTGCTGCCAGTGGCGAT
AAGTCGTGTCTTACCGGGTTGGACTCAAGACGATAGTTACCGGATAAGGCGCAGCGGTCGGGCTGAACGG
GGGGTTCGTGCACACAGCCCAGCTTGGAGCGAACGACCTACACCGAACTGAGATACCTACAGCGTGAGCT
ATGAGAAAGCGCCACGCTTCCCGAAGGGAGAAAGGCGGACAGGTATCCGGTAAGCGGCAGGGTCGGAACA
GGAGAGCGCACGAGGGAGCTTCCAGGGGGAAACGCCTGGTATCTTTATAGTCCTGTCGGGTTTCGCCACC
TCTGACTTGAGCGTCGATTTTTGTGATGCTCGTCAGGGGGGCGGAGCCTATGGAAAAACGCCAGCAACGC
GGCCTTTTTACGGTTCCTGGCCTTTTGCTGGCCTTTTGCTCACATGTTCTTTCCTGCGTTATCCCCTGAT
TCTGTGGATAACCGTATTACCGCCTTTGAGTGAGCTGATACCGCTCGCCGCAGCCGAACGACCGAGCGCA
GCGAGTCAGTGAGCGAGGAAGCGGAAGAGCGCCCAATACGCAAACCGCCTCTCCCCGCGCGTTGGCCGAT
TCATTAATGCAGCTGGCACGACAGGTTTCCCGACTGGAAAGCGGGCAGTGAGCGCAACGCAATTAATGTG
AGTTAGCTCACTCATTAGGCACCCCAGGCTTTACACTTTATGCTTCCGGCTCGTATGTTGTGTGGAATTG
TGAGCGGATAACAATTTCACACAGGAAACAGCTATGACCATGATTACGCCAAGCGCGCAATTAACCCTCA
CTAAAGGGAACAAAAGCTGGAGCTGCAAGC
