>Addgene plasmid #143305 | TFORF1666 | depositor partial sequence | sequence record 282053 | Insert
ACCGCCACCATGCTGTACGTCGGTGACCCCGCACGGCACCTCGCCACGGCCCAGTTCAATCTGCTGAGCA
GCACCATGGACCAGATGAGCAGCCGCGCGGCCTCGGCCAGCCCCTACACCCCAGAGCACGCCGCCAGCGT
GCCCACCCACTCGCCCTACGCACAACCCAGCTCCACCTTCGACACCATGTCGCCGGCGCCTGTCATCCCC
TCCAACACCGACTACCCCGGACCCCACCACTTTGAGGTCACTTTCCAGCAGTCCAGCACGGCCAAGTCAG
CCACCTGGACGTACTCCCCGCTCTTGAAGAAACTCTACTGCCAGATCGCCAAGACATGCCCCATCCAGAT
CAAGGTGTCCACCCCGCCACCCCCAGGCACCGCCATCCGGGCCATGCCTGTTTACAAGAAAGCGGAGCAC
GTGACCGACGTCGTGAAACGCTGCCCCAACCACGAGCTCGGGAGGGACTTCAACGAAGGACAGTCTGCTC
CAGCCAGCCACCTCATCCGCGTGGAAGGCAATAATCTCTCGCAGTATGTGGATGACCCTGTCACCGGCAG
GCAGAGCGTCGTGGTGCCCTATGAGCCACCACAGGTGGGGACGGAATTCACCACCATCCTGTACAACTTC
ATGTGTAACAGCAGCTGTGTAGGGGGCATGAACCGGCGGCCCATCCTCATCATCATCACCCTGGAGATGC
GGGATGGGCAGGTGCTGGGCCGCCGGTCCTTTGAGGGCCGCATCTGCGCCTGTCCTGGCCGCGACCGAAA
AGCTGATGAGGACCACTACCGGGAGCAGCAGGCCCTGAACGAGAGCTCCGCCAAGAACGGGGCCGCCAGC
AAGCGTGCCTTCAAGCAGAGCCCCCCTGCCGTCCCCGCCCTTGGTGCCGGTGTGAAGAAGCGGCGGCATG
GAGACGAGGACACGTACTACCTTCAGGTGCGAGGCCGGGAGAACTTTGAGATCCTGATGAAGCTGAAAGA
GAGCCTGGAGCTGATGGAGTTGGTGCCGCAGCCACTGGTGGACTCCTATCGGCAGCAGCAGCAGCTCCTA
CAGAGGCCGCCCCGGGATGCTCAACAACCATGGCCACGCAGTGCCAGCCAACGGCGAGATGAGCAGCAGC
CACAGCGCCCAGTCCATGGTCTCGGGGTCCCACTGCACTCCGCCACCCCCCTACCACGCCGACCCCAGCC
TCGTCAGTTTTTTAACAGGATTGGGGTGTCCAAACTGCATCGAGTATTTCACCTCCCAAGGGTTACAGAG
CATTTACCACCTGCAGAACCTGACCATTAGTAATGAACTAGTCCGTAACTTGAAAGTATTTCGATTTCTT
GGCTTTATATATCTTGTGGAAAGGACGACCCTAGAATTTGCTGCGACTCAGG
