>Addgene plasmid #143305 | TFORF1666 | depositor partial sequence | sequence record 282054 | Barcode
CCCTAGAATTTGCTGCGACTCAGG
